>Addgene plasmid #176559 | pK-eCFP | addgene full sequence | sequence record 350977 | Addgene NGS Result
TCGCGCGTTTCGGTGATGACGGTGAAAACCTCTGACACATGCAGCTCCCGGAGACGGTCACAGCTTGTCT
GTAAGCGGATGCCGGGAGCAGACAAGCCCGTCAGGGCGCGTCAGCGGGTGTTGGCGGCGCGTCGAGGAAA
ACTCTTCAATAGTTTTGCCAGCGGAATTCCACTTGCAATTACATAAAAAATTCCGGCGGTTTTTCGCGTG
TGACTCAATGTCGAAATACCTGCCTAATGAACATGAACATCGCCCAAATGTATTTGAAGACCCGCTGGGA
GAAGTTCAAGATATATAAGTAACAAGCAGCCAATAGTATAAAAAAAAATCTGAGTTTATTACCTTTCCTG
GAATTTCAGTGAAAAACTGCTAATTATAGAGAGATATCACAGAGTTACTCACTAATGACTAACGAAAAGG
TCTGGATAGAGAAGTTGGATAATCCAACTCTTTCAGTGTTACCACATGACTTTTTACGCCCACAACAAGA
ACCTTATACGAAACAAGCTACATATTCGTTACAGCTACCTCAGCTCGATGTGCCTCATGATAGTTTTTCT
AACAAATACGCTGTCGCTTTGAGTGTATGGGCTGCATTGATATATAGAGTAACCGGTGACGATGATATTG
TTCTTTATATTGCGAATAACAAAATCTTAAGATTCAATATTCAACCAACGTGGTCATTTAATGAGCTGTA
TTCTACAATTAACAATGAGTTGAACAAGCTCAATTCTATTGAGGCCAATTTTTCCTTTGACGAGCTAGCT
GAAAAAATTCAAAGTTGCCAAGATCTGGAAAGGACCCCTCAGTTGTTCCGTTTGGCCTTTTTGGAAAACC
AAGATTTCAAATTAGACGAGTTCAAGCATCATTTAGTGGACTTTGCTTTGAATTTGGATACCAGTAATAA
TGCGCATGTTTTGAACTTAATTTATAACAGCTTACTGTATTCGAATGAAAGAGTAACCATTGTTGCGGAC
CAATTTACTCAATATTTGACTGCTGCGCTAAGCGATCCATCCAATTGCATAACTAAAATCTCTCTGATCA
CCGCATCATCCAAGGATAGTTTACCTGATCCAACTAAGAACTTGGGCTGGTGCGATTTCGTGGGGTGTAT
TCACGACATTTTCCAGGACAATGCTGAAGCCTTCCCAGAGAGAACCTGTGTTGTGGAGACTCCAACACTA
AATTCCGACAAGTCCCGTTCTTTCACTTATCGCGACATCAACCGCACTTCTAACATAGTTGCCCATTATT
TGATTAAAACAGGTATCAAAAGAGGTGATGTAGTGATGATCTATTCTTCTAGGGGTGTGGATTTGATGGT
ATGTGTGATGGGTGTCTTGAAAGCCGGCGCAACCTTTTCAGTTATCGACCCTGCATATCCCCCAGCCAGA
CAAACCATTTACTTAGGTGTTGCTAAACCACGTGGGTTGATTGTTATTAGAGCTGCTGGACAATTGGATC
AACTAGTAGAAGATTACATCAATGATGAATTGGAGATTGTTTCAAGAATCAATTCCATCGCTATTCAAGA
AAATGGTACCATTGAAGGTGGCAAATTGGACAATGGCGAGGATGTTTTGGCTCCATATGATCACTACAAA
GACACCAGAACAGGTGTTGTAGTTGGACCAGATTCCAACCCAACCCTATCTTTCACATCTGGTTCCGAAG
GTATTCCTAAGGGTGTTCTTGGTAGACATTTTTCCTTGGCTTATTATTTCAATTGGATGTCCAAAAGGTT
CAACTTAACAGAAAATGATAAATTCACAATGCTGAGCGGTATTGCACATGATCCAATTCAAAGAGATATG
TTTACACCATTATTTTTAGGTGCCCAATTGTATGTCCCTACTCAAGATGATATTGGTACACCGGGCCGTT
TAGCGGAATGGATGAGTAAGTATGGTTGCACAGTTACCCATTTAACACCTGCCATGGGTCAATTACTTAC
TGCCCAAGCTACTACACCATTCCCTAAGTTACATCATGCGTTCTTTGTGGGTGACATTTTAACAAAACGT
GATTGTCTGAGGTTACAAACCTTGGCAGAAAATTGCCGTATTGTTAATATGTACGGTACCACTGAAACAC
AGCGTGCAGTTTCTTATTTCGAAGTTAAATCAAAAAATGACGATCCAAACTTTTTGAAAAAATTGAAAGA
TGTCATGCCTGCTGGTAAAGGTATGTTGAACGTTCAGCTACTAGTTGTTAACAGGAACGATCGTACTCAA
ATATGTGGTATTGGCGAAATAGGTGAGATTTATGTTCGTGCAGGTGGTTTGGCCGAAGGTTATAGAGGAT
TACCAGAATTGAATAAAGAAAAATTTGTGAACAACTGGTTTGTTGAAAAAGATCACTGGAATTATTTGGA
TAAGGATAATGGTGAACCTTGGAGACAATTCTGGTTAGGTCCAAGAGATAGATTGTACAGAACGGGTGAT
TTAGGTCGTTATCTACCAAACGGTGACTGTGAATGTTGCGGTAGGGCTGATGATCAAGTTAAAATTCGTG
GGTTCAGAATCGAATTAGGAGAAATAGATACGCACATTTCCCAACATCCATTGGTAAGAGAAAACATTAC
TTTAGTTCGCAAAAATGCCGACAATGAGCCAACATTGATCACATTTATGGTCCCAAGATTTGACAAGCCA
GATGACTTGTCTAAGTTCCAAAGTGATGTTCCAAAGGAGGTTGAAACTGACCCTATAGTTAAGGGCTTAA
TCGGTTACCATCTTTTATCCAAGGACATCAGGACTTTCTTAAAGAAAAGATTGGCTAGCTATGCTATGCC
TTCCTTGATTGTGGTTATGGATAAACTACCATTGAATCCAAATGGTAAAGTTGATAAGCCTAAACTTCAA
TTCCCAACTCCCAAGCAATTAAATTTGGTAGCTGAAAATACAGTTTCTGAAACTGACGACTCTCAGTTTA
CCAATGTTGAGCGCGAGGTTAGAGACTTATGGTTAAGTATATTACCTACCAAGCCAGCATCTGTATCACC
AGATGATTCGTTTTTCGATTTAGGTGGTCATTCTATCTTGGCTACCAAAATGATTTTTACCTTAAAGAAA
AAGCTGCAAGTTGATTTACCATTGGGCACAATTTTCAAGTATCCAACGATAAAGGCCTTTGCCGCGGAAA
TTGACAGAATTAAATCATCGGGTGGATCATCTCAAGGTGAGGTCGTCGAAAATGTCACTGCAAATTATGC
GGAAGACGCCAAGAAATTGGTTGAGACGCTACCAAGTTCGTACCCCTCTCGAGAATATTTTGTTGAACCT
AATAGTGCCGAAGGAAAAACAACAATTAATGTGTTTGTTACCGGTGTCACAGGATTTCTGGGCTCCTACA
TCCTTGCAGATTTGTTAGGACGTTCTCCAAAGAACTACAGTTTCAAAGTGTTTGCCCACGTCAGGGCCAA
GGATGAAGAAGCTGCATTTGCAAGATTACAAAAGGCAGGTATCACCTATGGTACTTGGAACGAAAAATTT
GCCTCAAATATTAAAGTTGTATTAGGCGATTTATCTAAAAGCCAATTTGGTCTTTCAGATGAGAAGTGGA
TGGATTTGGCAAACACAGTTGATATAATTATCCATAATGGTGCGTTAGTTCACTGGGTTTATCCATATGC
CAAATTGAGGGATCCAAATGTTATTTCAACTATCAATGTTATGAGCTTAGCCGCCGTCGGCAAGCCAAAG
TTCTTTGACTTTGTTTCCTCCACTTCTACTCTTGACACTGAATACTACTTTAATTTGTCAGATAAACTTG
TTAGCGAAGGGAAGCCAGGCATTTTAGAATCAGACGATTTAATGAACTCTGCAAGCGGGCTCACTGGTGG
ATATGGTCAGTCCAAATGGGCTGCTGAGTACATCATTAGACGTGCAGGTGAAAGGGGCCTACGTGGGTGT
ATTGTCAGACCAGGTTACGTAACAGGTGCCTCTGCCAATGGTTCTTCAAACACAGATGATTTCTTATTGA
GATTTTTGAAAGGTTCAGTCCAATTAGGTAAGATTCCAGATATCGAAAATTCCGTGAATATGGTTCCAGT
AGATCATGTTGCTCGTGTTGTTGTTGCTACGTCTTTGAATCCTCCCAAAGAAAATGAATTGGCCGTTGCT
CAAGTAACGGGTCACCCAAGAATATTATTCAAAGACTACTTGTATACTTTACACGATTATGGTTACGATG
TCGAAATCGAAAGCTATTCTAAATGGAAGAAATCATTGGAGGCGTCTGTTATTGACAGGAATGAAGAAAA
TGCGTTGTATCCTTTGCTACACATGGTCTTAGACAACTTACCTGAAAGTACCAAAGCTCCGGAACTAGAC
GATAGGAACGCCGTGGCATCTTTAAAGAAAGACACCGCATGGACAGGTGTTGATTGGTCTAATGGAATAG
GTGTTACTCCAGAAGAGGTTGGTATATATATTGCATTTTTAAACAAGGTTGGATTTTTACCTCCACCAAC
TCATAATGACAAACTTCCACTGCCAAGTATAGAACTAACTCAAGCGCAAATAAGTCTAGTTGCTTCAGGT
GCTGGTGCTCGTGGAAGCTCCGCAGCAGCTTAAGGTTGAGCATTACGTATGATATGTGAAACAGATCCTA
TGCGGTGTGAAATACCGCACAGATGCGTAAGGAGAAAATACCGCATCAGGAAATTGTAAGCGTTAATATT
TTGTTAAAATTCGCGTTAAATTTTTGTTAAATCAGCTCATTTTTTAACCAATAGGCCGAAATCGGCAAAA
TCCCTTATAAATCAAAAGAATAGACCGAGATAGGGT
[37 nt withheld, positions 4797-4833]
AAAGAACGTGGACTCCAACGTCAAAGG
[49 nt withheld, positions 4861-4909]
T
[91 nt withheld, positions 4911-5001]
G
[124 nt withheld, positions 5003-5126]
CCATTCGCCATTCAGGCTGCGCAACTGTTGGGAAGGGCGATCGGTGCGGGCCTCTTCGCTATTACGCCAG
CTGGCGAAAGGGGGATGTGCTGCAAGGCGATTAAGTTGGGTAACGCCAGGGTTTTCCCAGTCACGACGTT
GTAAAACGACGGCCAGTGAATTGTAATACGACTCACTATAGGGCGAATTGGAGCTCCACCGCGGTGGCTC
ATTATCAATACTGCCATTTCAAAGAATACGTAAATAATTAATAGTAGTGATTTTCCTAACTTTATTTAGT
CAAAAAATTAGCCTTTTAATTCTGCTGTAACCCGTACATGCCCAAAATAGGGGGCGGGTTACACAGAATA
TATAACATCGTAGGTGTCTGGGTGAACAGTTTATTCCTGGCATCCACTAAATATAATGGAGCCCGCTTTT
TAAGCTGGCATCCAGAAAAAAAAAGAATCCCAGCACCAAAATATTGTTTTCTTCACCAACCATCAGTTCA
TAGGTCCATTCTCTTAGCGCAACTACAGAGAACAGGGGCACAAACAGGCAAAAAACGGGCACAACCTCAA
TGGAGTGATGCAACCTGCCTGGAGTAAATGATGACACAAGGCAATTGACCCACGCATGTATCTATCTCAT
TTTCTTACACCTTCTATTACCTTCTGCTCTCTCTGATTTGGAAAAAGCTGAAAAAAAAGGTTGAAACCAG
TTCCCTGAAATTATTCCCCTACTTGACTAATAAGTATATAAAGACGGTAGGTATTGATTGTAATTCTGTA
AATCTATTTCTTAAACTTCTTAAATTCTACTTTTATAGTTAGTCTTTTTTTTAGTTTTAAAACACCAAGA
ACTTAGTTTCGAATAAACACACATAAACAAACAAAGGTGACGGTGCTGGTTTAATTAACATGTCTAAAGG
TGAAGAATTATTCACTGGTGTTGTCCCAATTTTGGTTGAATTAGATGGTGATGTTAATGGTCACAAATTT
TCTGTCTCCGGTGAAGGTGAAGGTGATGCTACTTACGGTAAATTGACCTTAAAATTTATTTGTACTACTG
GTAAATTGCCAGTTCCATGGCCAACCTTAGTCACTACTTTAACTTGGGGTGTTCAATGTTTTTCTAGATA
CCCAGATCATATGAAACAACATGACTTTTTCAAGTCTGCCATGCCAGAAGGTTATGTTCAAGAAAGAACT
ATTTTTTTCAAAGATGACGGTAACTACAAGACCAGAGCTGAAGTCAAGTTTGAAGGTGATACCTTAGTTA
ATAGAATCGAATTAAAAGGTATTGATTTTAAAGAAGATGGTAACATTTTAGGTCACAAATTGGAATACAT
TTATAACTCTCACAATGTTTACATCACTGCTGACAAACAAAAGAATGGTATCAAAGCTAACTTCAAAATT
AGACACAACATTGAAGATGGTTCTGTTCAATTAGCTGACCATTATCAACAAAATACTCCAATTGGTGATG
GTCCAGTCTTGTTACCAGACAACCATTACTTATCCACTCAATCTGCCTTATCCAAAGATCCAAACGAAAA
GAGAGACCACATGGTCTTGTTAGAATTTGTTACTGCTGCTGGTATTACCCATGGTATTGATGAATTGTAC
AAATAAGGCGCGCCACTTCTAAATAAGCGAATTTCTTATGATTTATGATTTTTATTATTAAATAAGTTAT
AAAAAAAATAAGTGTATACAAATTTTAAAGTGACTCTTAGGTTTTAAAACGAAAATTCTTATTCTTGAGT
AACTCTTTCCTGTAGGTCAGGTTGCTTTCTCAGGTATAGTATGAGGTCGCTCTTATTGACCACACCTCTA
CCGGTCGACCTGGAGGGGGGGCCCGGTACCAGCTTTTGTTCCCTTTAGTGAGGGTTAATTTCGAGCTTGG
CGTAATCATGGTCATAGCTGTTTCCTGTGTGAAATTGTTATCCGCTCACAATTCCACACAACATACGAGC
CGGAAGCATAAAGTGTAAAGCCTGGGGTGCCTAATGAGTGAGCTAACTCACATTAATTGCGTTGCGCTCA
CTGCCCGCTTTCCAGTCGGGAAACCTGTCGTGCCAGCTGCATTAATGAATCGGCCAACGCGCGGGGAGAG
GCGGTTTGCGTATTGGGCGCTCTTCCGCTTCCTCGCTCACTGACTCGCTGCGCTCGGTCGTTCGGCTGCG
GCGAGCGGTATCAGCTCACTCAAAGGCGGTAATACGGTTATCCACAGAATCAGGGGATAACGCAGGAAAG
AACATGTGAGCAAAAGGCCAGCAAAAGGCCAGGAACCGTAAAAAGGCCGCGTTGCTGGCGTTTTTCCATA
GGCTCCGCCCCCCTGACGAGCATCACAAAAATCGACGCTCAAGTCAGAGGTGGCGAAACCCGACAGGACT
ATAAAGATACCAGGCGTTTCCCCCTGGAAGCTCCCTCGTGCGCTCTCCTGTTCCGACCCTGCCGCTTACC
GGATACCTGTCCGCCTTTCTCCCTTCGGGAAGCGTGGCGCTTTCTCATAGCTCACGCTGTAGGTATCTCA
GTTCGGTGTAGGTCGTTCGCTCCAAGCTGGGCTGTGTGCACGAACCCCCCGTTCAGCCCGACCGCTGCGC
CTTATCCGGTAACTATCGTCTTGAGTCCAACCCGGTAAGACACGACTTATCGCCACTGGCAGCAGCCACT
GGTAACAGGATTAGCAGAGCGAGGTATGTAGGCGGTGCTACAGAGTTCTTGAAGTGGTGGCCTAACTACG
GCTACACTAGAAGAACAGTATTTGGTATCTGCGCTCTGCTGAAGCCAGTTACCTTCGGAAAAAGAGTTGG
TAGCTCTTGATCCGGCAAACAAACCACCGCTGGTAGCGGTGGTTTTTTTGTTTGCAAGCAGCAGATTACG
CGCAGAAAAAAAGGATCTCAAGAAGATCCTTTGATCTTTTCTACGGGGTCTGACGCTCAGTGGAACGAAA
ACTCACGTTAAGGGATTTTGGTCATGAGATTATCAAAAAGGATCTTCACCTAGATCCTTTTAAATTAAAA
ATGAAGTTTTAAATCAATCTAAAGTATATATGAGTAAACTTGGTCTGACAGTTACCAATGCTTAATCAGT
GAGGCACCTATCTCAGCGATCTGTCTATTTCGTTCATCCATAGTTGCCTGACTCCCCGTCGTGTAGATAA
CTACGATACGGGAGGGCTTACCATCTGGCCCCAGTGCTGCAATGATACCGCGAGACCCACGCTCACCGGC
TCCAGATTTATCAGCAATAAACCAGCCAGCCGGAAGGGCCGAGCGCAGAAGTGGTCCTGCAACTTTATCC
GCCTCCATCCAGTCTATTAATTGTTGCCGGGAAGCTAGAGTAAGTAGTTCGCCAGTTAATAGTTTGCGCA
ACGTTGTTGCCATTGCTACAGGCATCGTGGTGTCACGCTCGTCGTTTGGTATGGCTTCATTCAGCTCCGG
TTCCCAACGATCAAGGCGAGTTACATGATCCCCCATGTTGTGCAAAAAAGCGGTTAGCTCCTTCGGTCCT
CCGATCGTTGTCAGAAGTAAGTTGGCCGCAGTGTTATCACTCATGGTTATGGCAGCACTGCATAATTCTC
TTACTGTCATGCCATCCGTAAGATGCTTTTCTGTGACTGGTGAGTACTCAACCAAGTCATTCTGAGAATA
GTGTATGCGGCGACCGAGTTGCTCTTGCCCGGCGTCAATACGGGATAATACCGCGCCACATAGCAGAACT
TTAAAAGTGCTCATCATTGGAAAACGTTCTTCGGGGCGAAAACTCTCAAGGATCTTACCGCTGTTGAGAT
CCAGTTCGATGTAACCCACTCGTGCACCCAACTGATCTTCAGCATCTTTTACTTTCACCAGCGTTTCTGG
GTGAGCAAAAACAGGAAGGCAAAATGCCGCAAAAAAGGGAATAAGGGCGACACGGAAATGTTGAATACTC
ATACTCTTCCTTTTTCAATATTATTGAAGCATTTATCAGGGTTATTGTCTCATGAGCGGATACATATTTG
AATGTATTTAGAAAAATAAACAAATAGGGGTTCCGCGCACATTTCCCCGAAAAGTGCCACCTGACGGATC
GCTTGCCTGTAACTTACACGCGCCTCGTATCTTTTAATGATGGAATAATTTGGGAATTTACTCTGTATTT
ATTTATTTTTATGTTTTGTATTTGGATTTTAGAAAGTAAATAAAGAAGGTAGAAGAGTTACGGAATGAAG
AAAAAAAAATAAACAAAGGTTTAAAAAATTTCAACAAAAAGCGTACTTTACATATATATTTATTAGACAA
GAAAAGCAGATTAAATAGATATACATTCGATTAACGATAAGTAAAATGTAAAATCACAGGATTTTCGTGT
GTGGTCTTCTACACAGACAAGATGAAACAATTCGGCATTAATACCTGAGAGCAGGAAGAGCAAGATAAAA
GGTAGTATTTGTTGGCGATCCCCCTAGAGTCTTTTACATCTTCGGAAAACAAAAACTATTTTTTCTTTAA
TTTCTTTTTTTACTTTCTATTTTTAATTTATATATTTATATTAAAAAATTTAAATTATAATTATTTTTAT
AGCACGTGATGAAAAGGACCCTAAGAAACCATTATTATCATGACATTAACCTATAAAAATAGGCGTATCA
CGAGGCCCTTTCGTC
Features (pLannotate 1.2.2; 21 found; start..end, strand, type, name):
    165..404     +  promoter       LYS2 promoter: S. cerevisiae LYS2
    405..4583    +  CDS            LYS2: alpha-aminoadipate reductase, required for lysine biosynthesis; S. cerevisiae LYS2; yeast auxotrophic marker
   4619..4670    +  misc_feature   bom (fragment): basis of mobility region from pBR322
   4698..5126    -  rep_origin     f1 ori (sequence partly withheld): f1 bacteriophage origin of replication; arrow indicates direction of (+) strand synthesis
   5130..5287    -  CDS            lacZα (fragment): LacZα fragment of β-galactosidase; lacZ fragment
   5290..5308    +  promoter       T7 promoter: promoter for bacteriophage T7 RNA polymerase
   5317..5334    +  misc_feature   MCS (fragment): pBluescript multiple cloning site
   5335..6001    +  promoter       GAP promoter: S. cerevisiae TDH3; promoter for glyceraldehyde-3-phosphate dehydrogenase
   6026..6742    +  CDS            yeGFP: yeast-enhanced green fluorescent protein codons optimized for translation in S. cerevisiae and C. albicans
   6763..6950    +  terminator     ADH1 terminator: S. cerevisiae ADH1; transcription terminator for the S. cerevisiae alcohol dehydrogenase 1 (ADH1) gene
   6950..6976    +  misc_feature   MCS (fragment): pBluescript multiple cloning site
   6988..7006    -  promoter       T3 promoter: promoter for bacteriophage T3 RNA polymerase
   7051..7067    -  protein_bind   lac operator: The lac repressor binds to the lac operator to inhibit transcription in E. coli. This inhibition can be relieved by adding lactose or isopropyl-β-D-thiogalactopyranoside (IPTG). lac repressor encoded by lacI
   7075..7105    -  promoter       lac promoter: promoter for the E. coli lac operon
   7120..7141    -  protein_bind   CAP binding site: CAP binding activates transcription in the presence of cAMP. E. coli catabolite activator protein
   7154..7246    -  CDS            lacI (fragment): lac repressor; lacI; The lac repressor binds to the lac operator to inhibit transcription in E. coli. This inhibition can be relieved by adding lactose or isopropyl-β-D-thiogalactopyranoside (IPTG).
   7429..8017    -  rep_origin     ori: high-copy-number ColE1/pMB1/pBR322/pUC origin of replication
   8188..9048    -  CDS            AmpR: β-lactamase; bla; confers resistance to ampicillin, carbenicillin, and related antibiotics
   9049..9153    -  promoter       AmpR promoter: bla
   9183..9686    -  misc_feature   CEN/ARS: S. cerevisiae CEN6 centromere fused to an autonomously replicating sequence
   9761..35      +  CDS            rop (fragment) (across the origin): Rop protein, which maintains plasmids at low copy number; rop
