[The description below was written by a language model from this plasmid's Addgene catalogue record and pLannotate feature annotations shown in this document.]
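Description:
pK-eCFP is a yeast expression shuttle plasmid of about 9.8 kb, built on the pK backbone and designed to express enhanced cyan fluorescent protein in Saccharomyces cerevisiae. In E. coli it is maintained through a high-copy ColE1/pUC-type origin and selected with ampicillin via the β-lactamase gene. An f1 origin and pBluescript-derived remnants (lacZα fragment, lac promoter/operator, T7 and T3 promoters, MCS fragments) are also present. In yeast, a CEN6/ARS element provides centromeric replication and segregation, so the plasmid is expected to persist stably at low copy number.

The expression cassette consists of a glyceraldehyde-3-phosphate dehydrogenase (GAP) promoter, a fluorescent protein coding sequence and the ADH1 terminator. The catalogue labels this promoter TDH1, whereas the annotation assigns it to TDH3. The roughly 700 bp synthetic eCFP insert was cloned between PacI and AscI sites that remain intact. The automated annotation calls this open reading frame yeGFP, which most likely reflects the close sequence similarity among GFP-family variants, since the catalogue identifies it as eCFP.

One discrepancy concerns the yeast marker. The stated purpose refers to auxotrophic selection in the absence of histidine, but the only yeast marker in the sequenced record is LYS2 with its native promoter, encoding the alpha-aminoadipate reductase needed for lysine biosynthesis. No HIS marker is annotated. The sequence therefore points to complementation of lysine auxotrophy, which would fit the "K" in the plasmid name. The construct pairs restoration of prototrophy with constitutive fluorescent labelling, which would allow marked cells to be distinguished by fluorescence, although the record does not describe specific applications.
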