Addgene plasmid #176559: pK-eCFP
Purpose: Expression of eCFP for auxotrophic selection in the absence of histidine
Depositing lab: Markus Ralser. Depositing organization: Francis Crick Institute. Publication: Lysine harvesting is an antioxidant strategy and triggers underground polyamine metabolism. Olin-Sandoval V, Yu JSL, Miller-Fleming L, Alam MT, Kamrad S, Correia-Melo C, Haas R, Segal J, Pena Navarro DA, Herrera-Dominguez L, Mendez-Lucio O, Vowinckel J, Mulleder M, Ralser M. Nature. 2019 Aug;572(7768):249-253. doi: 10.1038/s41586-019-1442-6. Epub 2019 Jul 31. PubMed 31367038.
Backbone
  Vector backbone: pK
  Vector type: Yeast Expression
Growth in bacteria
  Bacterial resistance: Ampicillin, 100 μg/mL
  Growth temperature: 37°C
  Growth strain: DH5alpha
  Copy number: High Copy
Gene/Insert
  Gene/Insert name: eCFP
  Species: Synthetic
  Insert size (bp): 703
  Promoter: TDH1(GAP)
  Cloning method: Restriction Enzyme; 5′ cloning site PacI (not destroyed); 3′ cloning site AscI (not destroyed)
Terms and licenses: Academic/Nonprofit Terms; Industry Terms: Not Available to Industry
How to cite: pK-eCFP was a gift from Markus Ralser (Addgene plasmid # 176559 ; http://n2t.net/addgene:176559 ; RRID:Addgene_176559)
